Addgene plasmid #187993: pcDNA3.1-MUC2 D1D2D' with cleavable His tag
Purpose: Expresses MUC2 D1D2D' assembly with cleavable His tag in mammalian cells
Depositing lab: Deborah Fass. Depositing organization: Weizmann Institute of Science. Publication: Intestinal mucin is a chaperone of multivalent copper. Reznik N, Gallo AD, Rush KW, Javitt G, Fridmann-Sirkis Y, Ilani T, Nairner NA, Fishilevich S, Gokhman D, Chacon KN, Franz KJ, Fass D. Cell. 2022 Oct 27;185(22):4206-4215.e11. doi: 10.1016/j.cell.2022.09.021. Epub 2022 Oct 6. PubMed 36206754.
Backbone
  Vector backbone: pcDNA3.1
  Vector type: Mammalian Expression
Growth in bacteria
  Bacterial resistance: Ampicillin, 100 μg/mL
  Growth temperature: 37°C
  Growth strain: DH5alpha
  Copy number: High Copy
Gene/Insert
  Gene/Insert name: Mucin2 D1D2D' (alt names: Muc; MLP; SMUC; MUC-2)
  Species: H. sapiens (human)
  GenBank ID: NM_002457.4
  Entrez Gene: MUC2 (a.k.a. MLP, MUC-2, SMUC)
  Promoter: CMV
  Tag / fusion protein: 6xHistadine followed by TEV cleavage site (N terminal on insert)
  Cloning method: Unknown
  Sequencing primers: 5′ CGCAAATGGGCGGTAGGCGTG; 3′ TAGAAGGCACAGTCGAGG
Terms and licenses: Academic/Nonprofit Terms; Industry Terms: Not Available to Industry
How to cite: pcDNA3.1-MUC2 D1D2D' with cleavable His tag was a gift from Deborah Fass (Addgene plasmid # 187993 ; http://n2t.net/addgene:187993 ; RRID:Addgene_187993)
