[The description below was written by a language model from this plasmid's Addgene catalogue record and pLannotate feature annotations shown in this document.]
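Description:
pcDNA3.1-MUC2 D1D2D' with cleavable His tag is a mammalian expression plasmid built on the pcDNA3.1 backbone for producing an N-terminal segment of human intestinal mucin MUC2. It is propagated in E. coli from a high-copy ColE1/pUC-type origin under ampicillin selection (AmpR with its own bla promoter), and it also carries an f1 origin. For selection in mammalian cells, the backbone provides a neomycin/kanamycin phosphotransferase gene driven by the SV40 enhancer/early promoter and terminated by an SV40 polyadenylation signal, which allows G418 selection of stable transfectants. Short annotated fragments such as bom, lac promoter/operator, lacI, ble and a truncated HIV-1 LTR match are backbone remnants or incidental hits, not functional parts of the design.

The expression cassette places the insert downstream of the CMV immediate-early enhancer and promoter, with a T7 promoter just upstream of the coding region and a bovine growth hormone polyadenylation signal after it. The insert encodes the D1, D2 and D' assembly of MUC2, which the catalogue lists as human. The automated annotation labels the roughly 2.5 kb coding region as a fragment of rat Muc2, which most likely reflects the closest entry in the annotation database and not the actual source species. According to the record, a 6xHis tag followed by a TEV protease cleavage site sits at the N-terminal end of the insert, so the protein can be captured by metal-affinity chromatography and the tag then removed. These elements are not annotated separately in the feature table, and any signal peptide is likewise not described. The stated purpose is expression of this mucin fragment in mammalian cells, and the associated publication concerns copper binding by intestinal mucin.
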