Features (pLannotate 1.2.2; 20 found; start..end, strand, type, name):
     37..89      -  misc_feature   bom (fragment): basis of mobility region from pBR322
    244..623     +  enhancer       CMV enhancer: human cytomegalovirus immediate early enhancer
    624..827     +  promoter       CMV promoter: human cytomegalovirus (CMV) immediate early promoter
    823..856     +  LTR            5' LTR (truncated) (fragment): truncated 5' long terminal repeat (LTR) from HIV-1
    872..890     +  promoter       T7 promoter: promoter for bacteriophage T7 RNA polymerase
   1076..3592    +  CDS            Muc2 (fragment): MUC2_RAT - Experimental evidence at protein level: Swiss-Prot protein existence level 1. Coats the epithelia of the intestines, airways, and other mucus membrane-containing organs. Thought to provide a protective, lubricating barrier against particles and infectious agents at mucosal surfaces. Major constituent of both the inner and outer mucus layers of the colon and may play a role in excluding bacteria from the inner mucus layer (By similarity). From Rattus norvegicus (Rat).
   3675..3899    +  polyA_signal   bGH poly(A) signal: bovine growth hormone polyadenylation signal
   3903..3924    +  promoter       SV40 promoter (fragment): SV40 enhancer and early promoter
   3945..4373    +  rep_origin     f1 ori (sequence partly withheld): f1 bacteriophage origin of replication; arrow indicates direction of (+) strand synthesis
   4387..4716    +  promoter       SV40 promoter: SV40 enhancer and early promoter
   4783..5574    +  CDS            neo: KKA2_KLEPN - Also known as kan, nptII. Experimental evidence at protein level: Swiss-Prot protein existence level 1. Resistance to kanamycin, neomycin, paromomycin, ribostamycin, butirosin and gentamicin B. From Klebsiella pneumoniae.
   5598..5756    +  CDS            ble (fragment): BLE_KLEPN - Experimental evidence at protein level: Swiss-Prot protein existence level 1. Binding protein with a strong affinity to the bleomycin family of antibiotics. Binds to CL990; an antimitotic-antibiotic compound. From Klebsiella pneumoniae.
   5751..5872    +  polyA_signal   SV40 poly(A) signal: SV40 polyadenylation signal
   5945..5961    -  protein_bind   lac operator: The lac repressor binds to the lac operator to inhibit transcription in E. coli. This inhibition can be relieved by adding lactose or isopropyl-β-D-thiogalactopyranoside (IPTG). lac repressor encoded by lacI
   5969..5999    -  promoter       lac promoter: promoter for the E. coli lac operon
   6014..6035    -  protein_bind   CAP binding site: CAP binding activates transcription in the presence of cAMP. E. coli catabolite activator protein
   6048..6140    -  CDS            lacI (fragment): lac repressor; lacI; The lac repressor binds to the lac operator to inhibit transcription in E. coli. This inhibition can be relieved by adding lactose or isopropyl-β-D-thiogalactopyranoside (IPTG).
   6323..6911    -  rep_origin     ori: high-copy-number ColE1/pMB1/pBR322/pUC origin of replication
   7082..7942    -  CDS            AmpR: β-lactamase; bla; confers resistance to ampicillin, carbenicillin, and related antibiotics
   7943..8047    -  promoter       AmpR promoter: bla
>Addgene plasmid #187993 | pcDNA3.1-MUC2 D1D2D' with cleavable His tag | addgene full sequence | sequence record 370115 | Addgene NGS Result
CCTGACGTCGACGGATCGGGAGATCTCCCGATCCCCTATGGTGCACTCTCAGTACAATCTGCTCTGATGC
CGCATAGTTAAGCCAGTATCTGCTCCCTGCTTGTGTGTTGGAGGTCGCTGAGTAGTGCGCGAGCAAAATT
TAAGCTACAACAAGGCAAGGCTTGACCGACAATTGCATGAAGAATCTGCTTAGGGTTAGGCGTTTTGCGC
TGCTTCGCGATGTACGGGCCAGATATACGCGTTGACATTGATTATTGACTAGTTATTAATAGTAATCAAT
TACGGGGTCATTAGTTCATAGCCCATATATGGAGTTCCGCGTTACATAACTTACGGTAAATGGCCCGCCT
GGCTGACCGCCCAACGACCCCCGCCCATTGACGTCAATAATGACGTATGTTCCCATAGTAACGCCAATAG
GGACTTTCCATTGACGTCAATGGGTGGAGTATTTACGGTAAACTGCCCACTTGGCAGTACATCAAGTGTA
TCATATGCCAAGTACGCCCCCTATTGACGTCAATGACGGTAAATGGCCCGCCTGGCATTATGCCCAGTAC
ATGACCTTATGGGACTTTCCTACTTGGCAGTACATCTACGTATTAGTCATCGCTATTACCATGGTGATGC
GGTTTTGGCAGTACATCAATGGGCGTGGATAGCGGTTTGACTCACGGGGATTTCCAAGTCTCCACCCCAT
TGACGTCAATGGGAGTTTGTTTTGGCACCAAAATCAACGGGACTTTCCAAAATGTCGTAACAACTCCGCC
CCATTGACGCAAATGGGCGGTAGGCGTGTACGGTGGGAGGTCTATATAAGCAGAGCTCTCTGGCTAACTA
GAGAACCCACTGCTTACTGGCTTATCGAAATTAATACGACTCACTATAGGGAGACCCAAGCTGGCTAGCG
TTTAAACTTAAGCTTGGTACCGAGCTCGGATCCATGAGGAGGTGCAACAGCGGCTCCGGGCCGCCGCCGT
CGCTGCTGCTGCTGTTGCTGTGGCTGCTCGCGGTTCCCGGCGCTAACGCGGCCCCGCAGGGTCATCATCA
TCACCATCACGAGAATCTCTATTTCCAGGGATCGGAGCTCCAGACAGAGGGCAGAACCCGAAACCACGGC
CACAACGTCTGCAGCACCTGGGGCAACTTCCACTACAAGACCTTCGACGGGGACGTCTTCCGCTTCCCCG
GCCTCTGCGACTACAACTTCGCCTCCGACTGCCGAGGCTCCTACAAGGAATTTGCTGTGCACCTGAAGCG
GGGTCCGGGCCAGGCTGAGGCCCCCGCCGGGGTGGAGTCCATCCTGCTGACCATCAAGGATGACACCATC
TACCTCACCCGCCACCTGGCTGTGCTTAACGGGGCCGTGGTCAGCACCCCGCACTACAGCCCCGGGCTGC
TCATTGAGAAGAGCGATGCCTACACCAAAGTCTACTCCCGCGCCGGCCTCACCCTCATGTGGAACCGGGA
GGATGCACTCATGCTGGAGCTGGACACTAAGTTCCGGAACCACACCTGTGGCCTCTGCGGGGACTACAAC
GGCCTGCAGAGCTATTCAGAATTCCTCTCTGACGGCGTGCTCTTCAGTCCCCTGGAGTTTGGGAACATGC
AGAAGATCAACCAACCCGATGTGGTGTGTGAGGATCCCGAGGAGGAGGTGGCCCCCGCATCCTGCTCCGA
GCACCGCGCCGAGTGTGAGAGGCTGCTGACCGCCGAGGCCTTCGCGGACTGTCAGGACCTGGTGCCGCTG
GAGCCGTATCTGCGCGCCTGCCAGCAGGACCGCTGCCGGTGCCCGGGCGGTGACACCTGCGTCTGCAGCA
CCGTGGCCGAGTTCTCCCGCCAGTGCTCCCACGCCGGCGGCCGGCCCGGGAACTGGAGGACCGCCACGCT
CTGCCCCAAGACCTGCCCCGGGAACCTGGTGTACCTGGAGAGCGGCTCGCCCTGCATGGACACCTGCTCA
CACCTGGAGGTGAGCAGCCTGTGCGAGGAGCACCGCATGGACGGCTGTTTCTGCCCAGAAGGCACCGTAT
ATGACGACATCGGGGACAGTGGCTGCGTTCCTGTGAGCCAGTGCCACTGCAGGCTGCACGGACACCTGTA
CACACCGGGCCAGGAGATCACCAATGACTGCGAGCAGTGTGTCTGTAACGCTGGCCGCTGGGTGTGCAAA
GACCTGCCCTGCCCCGGCACCTGTGCCCTGGAAGGCGGCTCCCACATCACCACCTTCGATGGGAAGACGT
ACACCTTCCACGGGGACTGCTACTATGTCCTGGCCAAGGGTGACCACAACGATTCCTATGCTCTCCTGGG
CGAGCTGGCCCCCTGTGGCTCCACAGACAAGCAGACCTGCCTGAAGACGGTGGTGCTGCTGGCTGACAAG
AAGAAGAATGTGGTGGTCTTCAAGTCCGATGGCAGTGTACTGCTCAACGAGCTGCAGGTGAACCTGCCCC
ACGTGACCGCGAGCTTCTCTGTCTTCCGCCCGTCTTCCTACCACATCATGGTGAGCATGGCCATTGGCGT
CCGGCTGCAGGTGCAGCTGGCCCCAGTCATGCAACTCTTTGTGACACTGGACCAGGCCTCCCAGGGGCAG
GTGCAGGGCCTCTGCGGGAACTTCAACGGCCTGGAAGGTGACGACTTCAAGACGGCCAGCGGGCTGGTGG
AGGCCACGGGGGCCGGCTTTGCCAACACCTGGAAGGCACAGTCAAGCTGCCATGACAAGCTGGACTGGTT
GGACGATCCCTGCTCCCTGAACATCGAGAGCGCCAACTACGCCGAGCACTGGTGCTCCCTCCTGAAGAAG
ACAGAGACCCCCTTTGGCAGGTGCCACTCGGCTGTGGACCCTGCTGAGTATTACAAGAGGTGCAAATATG
ACACGTGTAACTGTCAGAACAATGAGGACTGCCTGTGCGCCGCCCTGTCCTCCTACGCGCGCGCCTGCAC
CGCCAAGGGCGTCATGCTGTGGGGCTGGCGGGAGCATGTCTGCAACAAGGATGTGGGCTCCTGCCCCAAC
TCGCAGGTCTTCCTGTACAACCTGACCACCTGCCAGCAGACCTGCCGCTCCCTCTCCGAGGCCGACAGCC
ACTGTCTCGAGGGCTTTGCGCCTGTGGACGGCTGCGGCTGCCCTGACCACACCTTCCTGGACGAGAAGGG
CCGCTGCGTACCCCTGGCCAAGTGCTCCTGTTACCACCGCGGTCTCTACCTGGAGGCGGGGGATGTGGTC
GTCAGGCAGGAAGAACGATGTGTGTGCCGGGATGGGAGGCTGCACTGTAGGCAGATCCGGCTGATCGGCC
AGAGCTGCACGGCCCCAAAGATCCACATGGACTGCAGCAACCTGACTGCACTGGCCACCTCGAAGCCCCG
AGCCCTCAGCTGCCAGACGCTGGCCGCCGGCTATTACCACACAGAGTGTGTCAGTGGCTGTGTGTGCCCC
GACGGGCTGATGGATGACGGCCGGGGTGGCTGTGTGGTGGAGAAGGAATGCCCTTGCGTCCATAACAACG
ACCTGTATTCTTCCGGCGCCAAGATCAAGGTGGACTGCAATACCTGCACCTGCAAGAGAGGACGCTGGGT
GTGCACCCAGGCTGTGTGCCATGGCTGAGAATTCTGCAGATATCCAGCACAGTGGCGGCCGCTCGAGTCT
AGAGGGCCCGTTTAAACCCGCTGATCAGCCTCGACTGTGCCTTCTAGTTGCCAGCCATCTGTTGTTTGCC
CCTCCCCCGTGCCTTCCTTGACCCTGGAAGGTGCCACTCCCACTGTCCTTTCCTAATAAAATGAGGAAAT
TGCATCGCATTGTCTGAGTAGGTGTCATTCTATTCTGGGGGGTGGGGTGGGGCAGGACAGCAAGGGGGAG
GATTGGGAAGACAATAGCAGGCATGCTGGGGATGCGGTGGGCTCTATGGCTTCTGAGGCGGAAAGAACCA
GCTGGGGCTCTAGGGGGTATCCCC
[124 nt withheld, positions 3945-4068]
C
[91 nt withheld, positions 4070-4160]
A
[49 nt withheld, positions 4162-4210]
CCTTTGACGTTGGAGTCCACGTTCTTT
[37 nt withheld, positions 4238-4274]
ACCCTATCTCGGTCTATTCTTTTGATTTATAAGGGATTTTGCCGATTTCGGCCTATTGGTTAAAAAATGA
GCTGATTTAACAAAAATTTAACGCGAATTAATTCTGTGGAATGTGTGTCAGTTAGGGTGTGGAAAGTCCC
CAGGCTCCCCAGCAGGCAGAAGTATGCAAAGCATGCATCTCAATTAGTCAGCAACCAGGTGTGGAAAGTC
CCCAGGCTCCCCAGCAGGCAGAAGTATGCAAAGCATGCATCTCAATTAGTCAGCAACCATAGTCCCGCCC
CTAACTCCGCCCATCCCGCCCCTAACTCCGCCCAGTTCCGCCCATTCTCCGCCCCATGGCTGACTAATTT
TTTTTATTTATGCAGAGGCCGAGGCCGCCTCTGCCTCTGAGCTATTCCAGAAGTAGTGAGGAGGCTTTTT
TGGAGGCCTAGGCTTTTGCAAAAAGCTCCCGGGAGCTTGTATATCCATTTTCGGATCTGATCAAGAGACA
GGATGAGGATCGTTTCGCATGATTGAACAAGATGGATTGCACGCAGGTTCTCCGGCCGCTTGGGTGGAGA
GGCTATTCGGCTATGACTGGGCACAACAGACAATCGGCTGCTCTGATGCCGCCGTGTTCCGGCTGTCAGC
GCAGGGGCGCCCGGTTCTTTTTGTCAAGACCGACCTGTCCGGTGCCCTGAATGAACTGCAGGACGAGGCA
GCGCGGCTATCGTGGCTGGCCACGACGGGCGTTCCTTGCGCAGCTGTGCTCGACGTTGTCACTGAAGCGG
GAAGGGACTGGCTGCTATTGGGCGAAGTGCCGGGGCAGGATCTCCTGTCATCTCACCTTGCTCCTGCCGA
GAAAGTATCCATCATGGCTGATGCAATGCGGCGGCTGCATACGCTTGATCCGGCTACCTGCCCATTCGAC
CACCAAGCGAAACATCGCATCGAGCGAGCACGTACTCGGATGGAAGCCGGTCTTGTCGATCAGGATGATC
TGGACGAAGAGCATCAGGGGCTCGCGCCAGCCGAACTGTTCGCCAGGCTCAAGGCGCGCATGCCCGACGG
CGAGGATCTCGTCGTGACCCATGGCGATGCCTGCTTGCCGAATATCATGGTGGAAAATGGCCGCTTTTCT
GGATTCATCGACTGTGGCCGGCTGGGTGTGGCGGACCGCTATCAGGACATAGCGTTGGCTACCCGTGATA
TTGCTGAAGAGCTTGGCGGCGAATGGGCTGACCGCTTCCTCGTGCTTTACGGTATCGCCGCTCCCGATTC
GCAGCGCATCGCCTTCTATCGCCTTCTTGACGAGTTCTTCTGAGCGGGACTCTGGGGTTCGAAATGACCG
ACCAAGCGACGCCCAACCTGCCATCACGAGATTTCGATTCCACCGCCGCCTTCTATGAAAGGTTGGGCTT
CGGAATCGTTTTCCGGGACGCCGGCTGGATGATCCTCCAGCGCGGGGATCTCATGCTGGAGTTCTTCGCC
CACCCCAACTTGTTTATTGCAGCTTATAATGGTTACAAATAAAGCAATAGCATCACAAATTTCACAAATA
AAGCATTTTTTTCACTGCATTCTAGTTGTGGTTTGTCCAAACTCATCAATGTATCTTATCATGTCTGTAT
ACCGTCGACCTCTAGCTAGAGCTTGGCGTAATCATGGTCATAGCTGTTTCCTGTGTGAAATTGTTATCCG
CTCACAATTCCACACAACATACGAGCCGGAAGCATAAAGTGTAAAGCCTGGGGTGCCTAATGAGTGAGCT
AACTCACATTAATTGCGTTGCGCTCACTGCCCGCTTTCCAGTCGGGAAACCTGTCGTGCCAGCTGCATTA
ATGAATCGGCCAACGCGCGGGGAGAGGCGGTTTGCGTATTGGGCGCTCTTCCGCTTCCTCGCTCACTGAC
TCGCTGCGCTCGGTCGTTCGGCTGCGGCGAGCGGTATCAGCTCACTCAAAGGCGGTAATACGGTTATCCA
CAGAATCAGGGGATAACGCAGGAAAGAACATGTGAGCAAAAGGCCAGCAAAAGGCCAGGAACCGTAAAAA
GGCCGCGTTGCTGGCGTTTTTCCATAGGCTCCGCCCCCCTGACGAGCATCACAAAAATCGACGCTCAAGT
CAGAGGTGGCGAAACCCGACAGGACTATAAAGATACCAGGCGTTTCCCCCTGGAAGCTCCCTCGTGCGCT
CTCCTGTTCCGACCCTGCCGCTTACCGGATACCTGTCCGCCTTTCTCCCTTCGGGAAGCGTGGCGCTTTC
TCATAGCTCACGCTGTAGGTATCTCAGTTCGGTGTAGGTCGTTCGCTCCAAGCTGGGCTGTGTGCACGAA
CCCCCCGTTCAGCCCGACCGCTGCGCCTTATCCGGTAACTATCGTCTTGAGTCCAACCCGGTAAGACACG
ACTTATCGCCACTGGCAGCAGCCACTGGTAACAGGATTAGCAGAGCGAGGTATGTAGGCGGTGCTACAGA
GTTCTTGAAGTGGTGGCCTAACTACGGCTACACTAGAAGAACAGTATTTGGTATCTGCGCTCTGCTGAAG
CCAGTTACCTTCGGAAAAAGAGTTGGTAGCTCTTGATCCGGCAAACAAACCACCGCTGGTAGCGGTGGTT
TTTTTGTTTGCAAGCAGCAGATTACGCGCAGAAAAAAAGGATCTCAAGAAGATCCTTTGATCTTTTCTAC
GGGGTCTGACGCTCAGTGGAACGAAAACTCACGTTAAGGGATTTTGGTCATGAGATTATCAAAAAGGATC
TTCACCTAGATCCTTTTAAATTAAAAATGAAGTTTTAAATCAATCTAAAGTATATATGAGTAAACTTGGT
CTGACAGTTACCAATGCTTAATCAGTGAGGCACCTATCTCAGCGATCTGTCTATTTCGTTCATCCATAGT
TGCCTGACTCCCCGTCGTGTAGATAACTACGATACGGGAGGGCTTACCATCTGGCCCCAGTGCTGCAATG
ATACCGCGAGACCCACGCTCACCGGCTCCAGATTTATCAGCAATAAACCAGCCAGCCGGAAGGGCCGAGC
GCAGAAGTGGTCCTGCAACTTTATCCGCCTCCATCCAGTCTATTAATTGTTGCCGGGAAGCTAGAGTAAG
TAGTTCGCCAGTTAATAGTTTGCGCAACGTTGTTGCCATTGCTACAGGCATCGTGGTGTCACGCTCGTCG
TTTGGTATGGCTTCATTCAGCTCCGGTTCCCAACGATCAAGGCGAGTTACATGATCCCCCATGTTGTGCA
AAAAAGCGGTTAGCTCCTTCGGTCCTCCGATCGTTGTCAGAAGTAAGTTGGCCGCAGTGTTATCACTCAT
GGTTATGGCAGCACTGCATAATTCTCTTACTGTCATGCCATCCGTAAGATGCTTTTCTGTGACTGGTGAG
TACTCAACCAAGTCATTCTGAGAATAGTGTATGCGGCGACCGAGTTGCTCTTGCCCGGCGTCAATACGGG
ATAATACCGCGCCACATAGCAGAACTTTAAAAGTGCTCATCATTGGAAAACGTTCTTCGGGGCGAAAACT
CTCAAGGATCTTACCGCTGTTGAGATCCAGTTCGATGTAACCCACTCGTGCACCCAACTGATCTTCAGCA
TCTTTTACTTTCACCAGCGTTTCTGGGTGAGCAAAAACAGGAAGGCAAAATGCCGCAAAAAAGGGAATAA
GGGCGACACGGAAATGTTGAATACTCATACTCTTCCTTTTTCAATATTATTGAAGCATTTATCAGGGTTA
TTGTCTCATGAGCGGATACATATTTGAATGTATTTAGAAAAATAAACAAATAGGGGTTCCGCGCACATTT
CCCCGAAAAGTGCCA
